Addgene plasmid #145524: pGBW-m4046262
Purpose: Yeast Expression plasmid for SARS-CoV-2 E (envelope)
Depositing lab: Ginkgo Bioworks & Benjie Chen. Depositing organization: Ginkgo Bioworks.
Backbone
  Vector backbone: AmpR; 2u URA3
  Backbone size w/o insert (bp): 4078
  Vector type: Yeast Expression
  Selectable markers: URA3
Growth in bacteria
  Bacterial resistance: Ampicillin, 100 μg/mL
  Growth temperature: 37°C
  Growth strain: DH5alpha
  Copy number: High Copy
Gene/Insert
  Gene/Insert name: SARS-CoV-2 E (envelope) (alt names: envelope protein; E protein)
  Species: S. cerevisiae (budding yeast); Severe acute respiratory syndrome coronavirus 2
  Insert size (bp): 221
  Mutation: wt
  Entrez Gene: E (a.k.a. GU280_gp04)
  Promoter: pTEF1
  Tag / fusion protein: Cleavable thrombin;StrepII (C terminal on backbone)
  Cloning method: Unknown
Resource information
  A portion of this plasmid was derived from a plasmid made by: GinkgoBioworks
Depositor comments: NCBI Reference Sequence: YP_009724392.1Created by gene synthesis with Not1 site.
How to cite: pGBW-m4046262 was a gift from Ginkgo Bioworks & Benjie Chen (Addgene plasmid # 145524 ; http://n2t.net/addgene:145524 ; RRID:Addgene_145524)
