[The description below was written by a language model from this plasmid's Addgene catalogue record and pLannotate feature annotations shown in this document.]
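Description:
pGBW-m4046262 is a yeast–E. coli shuttle plasmid for episomal expression of the SARS-CoV-2 envelope (E) protein in Saccharomyces cerevisiae. The sequenced record is about 5 kb. In bacteria it replicates from a ColE1/pUC-type origin and is catalogued as high copy, although the annotation also picks up a rop coding segment next to the resistance gene. Selection is by ampicillin through a β-lactamase gene that here appears to be driven by a cat promoter. Short phage T3 and T7 early terminators and a tonB terminator flank the bacterial modules, which probably insulates them from read-through transcription. In yeast, the 2μ origin supports multicopy maintenance. The URA3 marker, with its own promoter fragment, allows selection in uracil auxotrophs and counterselection with 5-fluoroorotic acid.

The expression cassette consists of the constitutive S. cerevisiae TEF1 promoter, the wild-type E open reading frame and a CYC1 terminator fragment. The insert was made by gene synthesis against the reference viral protein sequence. The listing of budding yeast alongside the virus as species may indicate codon adaptation, but the record does not say so explicitly. According to the catalogue entry, the backbone supplies a C-terminal thrombin cleavage site followed by a StrepII tag, which would allow affinity capture on Strep-Tactin resin and subsequent tag removal. These elements are not individually annotated in the feature table, though a short unannotated stretch lies between the E coding sequence and the terminator. E is a small viroporin involved in virion assembly, and the plasmid is suited to producing tagged E protein in yeast for purification, interaction or functional studies.
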