Features (pLannotate 1.2.2; 13 found; start..end, strand, type, name):
     29..436     +  promoter       TEF1 promoter: S. cerevisiae TEF1; promoter for EF-1α
    450..674     +  CDS            E: VEMP_SARS2 - Experimental evidence at protein level: Swiss-Prot protein existence level 1. Plays a central role in virus morphogenesis and assembly. Acts as a viroporin and self-assembles in host membranes forming pentameric protein-lipid pores that allow ion transport. Also plays a role in the induction of apoptosis (By similarity). Regulates the localization of S protein at cis-Golgi, the place of virus budding (PubMed:33229438). May act by slowing down the cell secretory pathway (PubMed:33229438). May interfere with tight-junction stability by interacting with host MPP5. This would result i
    745..917     +  terminator     CYC1 terminator (fragment): S. cerevisiae CYC1; transcription terminator for CYC1
    953..1129    +  promoter       URA3 promoter (fragment): S. cerevisiae URA3
   1130..1933    +  CDS            URA3: orotidine-5'-phosphate decarboxylase, required for uracil biosynthesis; S. cerevisiae URA3; yeast auxotrophic marker, counterselectable with 5-fluoroorotic acid (5-FOA)
   2016..2998    -  rep_origin     2μ ori: yeast 2μ plasmid origin of replication
   3076..3105    +  terminator     T3Te terminator: phage T3 early transcription terminator
   3127..3714    +  rep_origin     ori: high-copy-number ColE1/pMB1/pBR322/pUC origin of replication
   3726..3753    -  terminator     T7Te terminator: phage T7 early transcription terminator
   3777..3968    -  CDS            rop: Rop protein, which maintains plasmids at low copy number; rop
   3969..4829    -  CDS            AmpR: β-lactamase; bla; confers resistance to ampicillin, carbenicillin, and related antibiotics
   4830..4932    -  promoter       cat promoter: promoter of the E. coli cat gene encoding chloramphenicol acetyltransferase
   4933..4964    -  terminator     tonB terminator: bidirectional E. coli tonB-P14 transcription terminator
>Addgene plasmid #145524 | pGBW-m4046262 | addgene full sequence | sequence record 292515 | Addgene NGS Result
ATTTAAATGGTCAGTTAGAGCGGCCGCCCCACACACCATAGCTTCAAAATGTTTCTACTCCTTTTTTACT
CTTCCAGATTTTCTCGGACTCCGCGCATCGCCGTACCACTTCAAAACACCCAAGCACAGCATACTAAATT
TCCCCTCTTTCTTCCTCTAGGGTGTCGTTAATTACCCGTACTAAAGGTTTGGAAAAGAAAAAAGAGACCG
CCTCGTTTCTTTTTCTTCGTCGAAAAAGGCAATAAAAATTTTTATCACGTTTCTTTTTCTTGAAAATTTT
TTTTTTTGATTTTTTTCTCTTTCGATGACCTCCCATTGATATTTAAGTTAATAAACGGTCTTCAATTTCT
CAAGTTTCAGTTTCATTTTTCTTGTTCTATTACAACTTTTTTTACTTCTTGCTCATTAGAAAGAAAGCAT
AGCAATCTAATCTAAGTTTTAATTACAAAATGTACTCATTCGTTTCGGAAGAGACAGGTACGTTAATAGT
TAATAGCGTACTTCTTTTTCTTGCTTTCGTGGTATTCTTGCTAGTTACACTAGCCATCCTTACTGCGCTT
CGATTGTGTGCGTACTGCTGCAATATTGTTAACGTGAGTCTTGTAAAACCTTCTTTTTACGTTTACTCTC
GTGTTAAAAATCTGAATTCTTCTAGAGTTCCTGATCTTCTGGTCCTCGTGCCGAGAGGTTCTTGGAGCCA
TCCGCAGTTTGAAAAATAAACAGGCCCCTTTTCCTTTGTCGATATCATGTAATTAGTTATGTCACGCTTA
CATTCACGCCCTCCTCCCACATCCGCTCTAACCGAAAAGGAAGGAGTTAGACAACCTGAAGTCTAGGTCC
CTATTTATTTTTTTTAATAGTTATGTTAGTATTAAGAACGTTATTTATATTTCAAATTTTTCTTTTTTTT
CTGTACAAAGCGGCCGCCGAACCACTAGTGCACTGCAGTACACGGTTTCCTTGAAATTTTTTTGATTCGG
TAATCTCCGAACAGAAGGAAGAACGAAGGAAGGAGCACAGACTTAGATTGGTATATATACGCATATGTAG
TGTTGAAGAAACATGAAATTGCCCAGTATTCTTAACCCAACTGCACAGAACAAAAACGTGCAGGAAACGA
AGATAAATCATGTCGAAAGCTACATATAAGGAACGTGCTGCTACTCATCCTAGTCCTGTTGCTGCCAAGC
TATTTAATATCATGCACGAAAAGCAAACAAACTTGTGTGCTTCATTGGATGTTCGTACCACCAAGGAATT
ACTGGAGTTAGTTGAAGCATTAGGTCCCAAAATTTGTTTACTAAAAACACATGTGGATATCTTGACTGAT
TTTTCCATGGAGGGCACAGTTAAGCCGCTAAAGGCATTATCCGCCAAGTACAATTTTTTACTCTTCGAGG
ACAGAAAATTTGCTGACATTGGTAATACAGTCAAATTGCAGTACTCTGCGGGTGTATACAGAATAGCAGA
ATGGGCAGACATTACGAATGCACACGGTGTGGTGGGCCCAGGTATTGTTAGCGGTTTGAAGCAGGCGGCA
GAAGAAGTAACAAAGGAACCTAGAGGCCTTTTGATGTTAGCAGAATTGTCATGCAAGGGCTCCCTATCTA
CTGGAGAATATACTAAGGGTACTGTTGACATTGCGAAGAGCGACAAAGATTTTGTTATCGGCTTTATTGC
TCAAAGAGACATGGGTGGAAGAGATGAAGGTTACGATTGGTTGATTATGACACCCGGTGTGGGTTTAGAT
GACAAGGGAGATGCATTGGGTCAACAGTATAGAACCGTGGATGATGTGGTTTCTACAGGATCTGACATTA
TTATTGTTGGAAGAGGACTATTTGCAAAGGGAAGGGATGCTAAGGTAGAGGGTGAACGTTACAGAAAAGC
AGGCTGGGAAGCATATTTGAGAAGATGCGGCCAGCAAAACTAAAAAACTGTATTATAAGTAAATGCATGT
ATACTAAACTCACAAATTAGAGCTTCAATTTAATTATATCAGTTATTACCCGAGTAACGAAGCATCTGTG
CTTCATTTTGTAGAACAAAAATGCAACGCGAGAGCGCTAATTTTTCAAACAAAGAATCTGAGCTGCATTT
TTACAGAACAGAAATGCAACGCGAAAGCGCTATTTTACCAACGAAGAATCTGTGCTTCATTTTTGTAAAA
CAAAAATGCAACGCGAGAGCGCTAATTTTTCAAACAAAGAATCTGAGCTGCATTTTTACAGAACAGAAAT
GCAACGCGAGAGCGCTATTTTACCAACAAAGAATCTATACTTCTTTTTTGTTCTACAAAAATGCATCCCG
AGAGCGCTATTTTTCTAACAAAGCATCTTAGATTACTTTTTTTCTCCTTTGTGCGCTCTATAATGCAGTC
TCTTGATAACTTTTTGCACTGTAGGTCCGTTAAGGTTAGAAGAAGGCTACTTTGGTGTCTATTTTCTCTT
CCATAAAAAAAGCCTGACTCCACTTCCCGCGTTTACTGATTACTAGCGAAGCTGCGGGTGCATTTTTTCA
AGATAAAGGCATCCCCGATTATATTCTATACCGATGTGGATTGCGCATACTTTGTGAACAGAAAGTGATA
GCGTTGATGATTCTTCATTGGTCAGAAAATTATGAACGGTTTCTTCTATTTTGTCTCTATATACTACGTA
TAGGAAATGTTTACATTTTCGTATTGTTTTCGATTCACTCTATGAATAGTTCTTACTACAATTTTTTTGT
CTAAAGAGTAATACTAGAGATAAACATAAAAAATGTAGAGGTCGAGTTTAGATGCAAGTTCAAGGAGCGA
AAGGTGGATGGGTAGGTTATATAGGGATATAGCACAGAGATATATAGCAAAGAGATACTTTTGAGCAATG
TTTGTGGAAGCGGTATTCGCAATATTTTAGTAGCTCGTTACAGTCCGGTGCGTTTTTGGTTTTTTGAAAG
TGCGTCATCAGAGCGCTTTTGGTTTTCAAAAGCGCTCTGAAGTTCCTATACTTTCTAGCTAGAGAATAGG
AACTTCCCGAGCGGCCGCGTGTTACAAGCTTGACTCCAGCGTAACTGGACTGCAATCAACTCACTGGCTC
ACCTTCACGGGTGGGCCTTTCTTCGGTAGAAAATCAAAGGATCTTCTTGAGATCCTTTTTTTCTGCGCGT
AATCTGCTGCTTGCAAACAAAAAAACCACCGCTACCAGCGGTGGTTTGTTTGCCGGATCAAGAGCTACCA
ACTCTTTTTCCGAGGTAACTGGCTTCAGCAGAGCGCAGATACCAAATACTGTTCTTCTAGTGTAGCCGTA
GTTAGGCCACCACTTCAAGAACTCTGTAGCACCGCCTACATACCTCGCTCTGCTAATCCTGTTACCAGTG
GCTGCTGCCAGTGGCGATAAGTCGTGTCTTACCGGGTTGGACTCAAGACGATAGTTACCGGATAAGGCGC
AGCGGTCGGGCTGAACGGGGGGTTCGTGCACACAGCCCAGCTTGGAGCGAACGACCTACACCGAACTGAG
ATACCTACAGCGTGAGCTATGAGAAAGCGCCACGCTTCCCGAAGGGAGAAAGGCGGACAGGTATCCGGTA
AGCGGCAGGGTCGGAACAGGAGAGCGCACGAGGGAGCTTCCAGGGGTAAACGCCTGGTATCTTTATAGTC
CTGTCGGGTTTCGCCACCTCTGACTTGAGCATCGATTTTTGTGATGCTCGTCAGGGGGGCGGAGCCTATG
GAAAAACGCCAGCAACGCAGAAAGGCCCACCCGAAGGTGAGCCAGGTGATTACATTTGGGCCCTCATCAG
AGGTTTTCACCGTCATCACCGAAACGCGCGAGGCAGCTGCGGTAAAGCTCATCAGCGTGGTCGTGAAGCG
ATTCACAGATGTCTGCCTGTTCATCCGCGTCCAGCTCGTTGAGTTTCTCCAGAAGCGTTAATGTCTGGCT
TCTGATAAAGCGGGCCATGTTAAGGGCGGTTTTTTCCTGTTTGGTCACTTACCAATGCTTAATCAGTGAG
GCACCTATCTCAGCGATCTGTCTATTTCGTTCATCCATAGTTGCCTGACTCCCCGTCGTGTAGATAACTA
CGATGCGGGAGGGCTTACCATCTGGCCCCAGTGCTGCAATGATACCGCGAGACCCACGCTCACCGGCTCC
AGATTTATCAGCAATAAACCAGCCAGCCGGGAGGGCCGAGCGCAGAAGTGATCCTGCAACTTTATCCGCC
TCCATCCAGTCTATTAATTGTTGCCGGGAAGCTAGAGTAAGTAGTTCGCCAGTTAATAGTTTGCGCAACG
TTGTTGCCATTGCTACAGGCATCGTGGTGTCACGCTCGTCGTTTGGTATGGCTTCATTCAGCTCCGGTTC
CCAACGATCAAGGCGAGTTACATGATCCCCCATGTTGTGCAAAAAAGCGGTTAGCTCCTTCGGTCCTCCG
ATCGTTGCCAGAAGTAAGTTGGCCGCAGTGTTATCACTCATGGTTATGGCAGCACTGCATAATTCTCTTA
CTGTCATGCCATCCGTGAGATGCTTTTCTGTGACTGGTGAGTACTCAACCAAGTCATTCTGAGAATAGTG
TATGCGGCGACCGAGTTGCTCTTGCCCGGCGTCAATACGGGATAATACCGCGCCACATAGCAGAACTTTA
AAAGTGCTCATCATTGGAAAACGTTCTTCGGGGCGTAAACTCTCAAGGATCTTACCGCTGTTGAGATCCA
GTTCGATGTAACCCACTCGTGCACCCAACTGATCTTCAGCATCTTTTACTTTCACCAGCGTTTCTGGGTG
AGCAAAAACAGGAAGGCAAAATGCCGCAAAAAAGGGAATAAGGGCGACACGGAAATGTTGAATACTCATT
TTAGCTTCCTTAGCTCCTGAAAATCTCGATAACTCAAAAAATACGCCCGGTAGTGATCTTATTTCATTAT
GGTGAAAGTTGGAACCTCTTACGTGCCGATCAAGTCAAAAGCCTCCGGTCGGAGGCTTTTGACTTTCTGC
TATGGAGGTCAGGTATG
